>Addgene plasmid #34354 | KHBD00203 | depositor partial sequence | sequence record 40921 | KHBD00203 sequence 1560 bps
ATGGCATACGAACGTTTTGGAATTATTCTTCAAAGTGAACAGTACGATGAAGATATAGGCAACACAAAAG
TCAATCAGAAAATGAATGAAGGCAACCACTACGACTTACACAGAAAAAATGCGTTTGACCGAATTATTCA
TTCAGAATCAAAAAAAGGTGATAACGTAATTAATTACAACATTCATGAAAACGACAAAATAAAAGCGGCT
GACAATATATTTTCTTCTAAATTAAAAATGAACCCGAATATGAGCTATGAAATGAATATCAACTGTTTTA
AAAATATTGGATATGGCGAAAATCAAGAAACTTCAAAAGTTTTAACAAATAGTTTATCGAACAATGATAT
TAATACCGAAGAGTCTGGTGTTGTCGATAAAAATTCACCTTTCCTAACCTTAGGTACAACTATACTTAAT
TCAAACGGCAAGTCAAGACGGTGGGAACAAAAGCTTGTTCATATTAAAACTATGGAGGGAGAGTTTAGTG
TTACAATGTGGGCATCCGGGATATCAGACGATGAATACTCTGGTTCAGATCAAATCGTTGGGGCTTCGGA
TTTATTAAAAGGAAAGGAAGAATTTGGCATTGATGGCTTCACGTCTCAACAAAATAAAGAATACCAGAAA
ATGGAGTCAAAATTTACAAATGCACAGACCCTTGAAATGCCGCATCCTATAAGCTCAGTTCAGATCATGG
ATCATTTAATAAAGGAAAGGGGAAATTTATCGCAAGAAAATAATATTTCCGAAAGAATTTTATCTAAGAC
CACCTTAAGCTTTGAAGAGCCAATCTTGCTTCCGGATTCTTCAAGTATTGAGTTAGTTAACGAAACTGCC
GCAATGACAATTAATAATCACAGAACTTTAAGTAATCATACGGGCAACACCGGTGATCTGCATGCTTTGC
CCAGCTCAGTGCCATTTCGTATTGGCTTGCATGAGGGGCAAGTAAATGATTGCTTATCAACAATATCACA
ATCAACTCACCAAGACAATACAGACTCGACTGGATGTGGGGAAATGAATCTTTCCGAAGTTACAGTATCT
TATACAAATGATAAAAAAATAGCTTGCCCACATAAGGGTTGTAATAAGCACTTCAGAGATTCATCTGCAA
TGCGAAAACATTTGCACACTCACGGTCCTCGAGTCCATGTTTGTGCAGAATGTGGAAAAGCTTTCGTAGA
AAGCTCAAAGCTTAAAAGACATCAGTTGGTTCACACCGGTGAAAAACCATTTCAATGTACATTCGAGGGA
TGCGGAAAACGATTTTCTCTGGATTTTAACTTAAGAACACACGTAAGAATACATACTGGAGATAGACCAT
TTGTTTGTCCGTTTGATGCCTGTAATAAAAAATTTGCTCAATCCACGAATTTAAAATCGCACATATTAAC
TCACGCAAAAGCAAAGAGAAATACCAGTATTTCGGGGAAAAGTGGTTGTTCAAACGCTGAATCAAACAGC
CAGAGTGAAGATACCTCTGCAAACTATGTTAAGGTTGAGTTACAGGATAGTGTTACAGAAAACCATGTAC
CGTTTGTGGTATATGCAGAC
