>Addgene plasmid #34354 | KHBD00203 | addgene partial sequence | sequence record 42054 | M13-Rev 5'-CAGGAAACAGCTATGACC-3'
GATTTTATTTTGACTGATAGTGACCTGTTCGTTGCAACAAATTGATAAGCAATGCTTTCTTATAATGCCA
ACTTTGTACAAGAAAGTTGGCAAGTCTGCATATACCACAAACGGTACATGGTTTTCTGTAACACTATCCT
GTAACTCAACCTTAACATAGTTTGCAGAGGTATCTTCACTCTGGCTGTTTGATTCAGCGTTTGAACAACC
ACTTTTCCCCGAAATACTGGTATTTCTCTTTGCTTTTGCGTGAGTTAATATGTGCGATTTTAAATTCGTG
GATTGAGCAAATTTTTTATTACAGGCATCAAACGGACAAACAAATGGTCTATCTCCAGTATGTATTCTTA
CGTGTGTTCTTAAGTTAAAATCCAGAGAAAATCGTTTTCCGCATCCCTCGAATGTACATTGAAATGGTTT
TTCACCGGTGTGAACCAACTGATGTCTTTTAAGCTTTGAGCTTTCTACGAAAGCTTTTCCACATTCTGCA
CAAACATGGACTCGAGGACCGTGAGTGTGCAAATGTTTTCGCATTGCAGATGAATCTCTGAAGTGCTTAT
TACAACCCTTATGTGGGCAAGCTATTTTTTTATCATTTGTATAAGATACTGTAACTTCGGAAAGATTCAT
TTCCCCACATCCAGTCGAGTCTGTATTGTCTTGGTGAGTTGATTGTGATATTGTTGATAAGCAATCATTT
ACTTGCCCCTCATGCAAGCCAATACGAAATGGCACTGAGCTGGGCAAAGCATGCAGATCACCGGTGTTGC
