[The description below was written by a language model from this plasmid's Addgene catalogue record.]
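Description:
KHBD00203 is a Gateway entry-type clone built in the pDONR221 donor vector backbone (Invitrogen; about 2.5 kb without insert). It carries the open reading frame of the Drosophila melanogaster gene pleiohomeotic (pho, CG17743; FBgn0002521). The insert is recorded as 1560 bp and was introduced by Gateway recombination cloning. In a pDONR221-derived clone the ORF would be expected to be flanked by attL recombination sites, but no feature table is provided to confirm this. The plasmid is maintained in E. coli as a high-copy plasmid under kanamycin selection. M13 forward and reverse priming sites on either side of the insert are used for sequence verification. As an entry clone it is a shuttle for the coding sequence rather than an expression construct, and the record lists no promoter, tag or reporter associated with the insert.

The depositor notes that ORFs in this collection were cloned open-ended, without a stop codon. This allows the pho coding sequence to be moved by recombination into destination vectors that add C-terminal fusion partners, as well as into N-terminal fusion formats. Pho is also listed in the record under the aliases PHO/YY1 and dYY1, reflecting its relationship to the YY1 DNA-binding factor. The clone belongs to a resource associated with a publication on automated protein-DNA interaction screening of Drosophila regulatory elements. This suggests its intended use is as a source ORF for generating transcription factor fusion constructs for such interaction screens. The record does not specify which destination vectors or assay formats were used with this particular clone.
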