Addgene plasmid #34354: KHBD00203
Depositing lab: Bart Deplancke. Depositing organization: Swiss Federal Institute of Technology (EPFL). Publication: Automated protein-DNA interaction screening of Drosophila regulatory elements. Korneel Hens, Jean-Daniel Feuz, Alina Isakova, Antonina Lagovitina, Andreas Massouras, Julien Bryois, Patrick Callaerts, Susan E. Celniker, Bart Deplancke. Nat Methods. 2011 Oct 30;8(12):1065-70. 10.1038/nmeth.1763 PubMed 22037703.
Backbone
  Vector backbone: pDONR221
  Backbone manufacturer: Invitrogen
  Backbone size w/o insert (bp): 2536
  Vector type: Gateway Donor Vector
Growth in bacteria
  Bacterial resistance: Kanamycin, 50 μg/mL
  Growth temperature: 37°C
  Growth strain: DH5alpha
  Copy number: High Copy
Gene/Insert
  Gene/Insert name: CG17743 (alt names: FBgn0002521; pho; pleiohomeotic)
  Species: D. melanogaster (fly)
  Insert size (bp): 1560
  Entrez Gene: pho (a.k.a. Dmel_CG17743, CG17743, Dmel\CG17743, PHO, PHO/YY1, Pho, YY1, dYY1, l(4)102EFc, l(4)29, l(4)BU-2, l(4)OC-1, l(4)pho)
  Cloning method: Gateway Cloning
  Sequencing primers: 5′ M13F; 3′ M13R
Terms and licenses: Academic/Nonprofit Terms; Industry Terms: Not Available to Industry
Depositor comments: Please note that the ORFs in this collection were cloned open-ended (without a stop codon).
How to cite: KHBD00203 was a gift from Bart Deplancke (Addgene plasmid # 34354 ; http://n2t.net/addgene:34354 ; RRID:Addgene_34354)
